Addgene plasmid #204096: pBP-R_MCD22
Purpose: Type 0 RBS part
Depositing lab: Mikhail Shapiro. Depositing organization: California Institute of Technology.
Backbone
  Vector backbone: pSB1C3
  Backbone manufacturer: iGEM
  Vector type: Bacterial Expression
Growth in bacteria
  Bacterial resistance: Chloramphenicol, 25 μg/mL
  Growth temperature: 37°C
  Growth strain: NEB Stable
  Copy number: High Copy
Gene/Insert
  Gene/Insert name: MCD22 weak RBS
  Species: Synthetic
  Mutation: None
  Cloning method: Gibson Cloning
Terms and licenses: Academic/Nonprofit Terms; Industry Terms: Not Available to Industry
How to cite: pBP-R_MCD22 was a gift from Mikhail Shapiro (Addgene plasmid # 204096 ; http://n2t.net/addgene:204096 ; RRID:Addgene_204096)
