[The description below was written by a language model from this plasmid's Addgene catalogue record and pLannotate feature annotations shown in this document.]
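Description:
pBP-R_MCD22 is a small (about 2.1 kb) bacterial part-storage plasmid built on the iGEM pSB1C3 backbone, carrying a synthetic ribosome binding site described as the "MCD22 weak RBS". The record classes it as a "Type 0 RBS part", which suggests it is one element of a modular, hierarchical cloning toolkit in which basic parts are held in individual plasmids before being combined into transcription units. The record does not name the assembly standard or the flanking sites used to release the part. The insert was introduced by Gibson cloning and carries no recorded mutation.

The annotated features are almost entirely backbone. A high-copy ColE1/pMB1/pUC-type origin supports replication in E. coli. Selection is by chloramphenicol, through the cat gene (chloramphenicol acetyltransferase) driven by its native cat promoter and followed by the phage lambda t0 terminator. Two further terminators, a putative bacterial terminator and a his operon terminator in opposite orientations, match the pSB1C3 design in which terminators bracket the cloning site to insulate it from transcription of the rest of the plasmid.

The RBS itself is not picked out by the automated annotation, as expected for such a short synthetic sequence, so its exact position cannot be read from the table. No promoter, coding sequence or reporter is associated with the insert, so despite the "bacterial expression" label the plasmid expresses nothing beyond its resistance marker. It serves as a source of a low-strength translation initiation element for tuning protein expression levels in assembled bacterial constructs.
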