Features (pLannotate 1.2.2; 6 found; start..end, strand, type, name):
    183..277     -  terminator     lambda t0 terminator: transcription terminator from phage lambda
    301..957     -  CDS            cat: CAT_ECOLX - Experimental evidence at protein level: Swiss-Prot protein existence level 1. This enzyme is an effector of chloramphenicol resistance in bacteria. From Escherichia coli. This protein is used as a marker in many commonly used cloning vectors, such as pACYC184.
    958..1055    -  promoter       cat promoter: promoter of the E. coli cat gene encoding chloramphenicol acetyltransferase
   1141..1184    -  terminator     bacterial terminator: putative bacterial transcription terminator
   1231..1288    +  terminator     his operon terminator: This putative transcriptin terminator from the E. coli his operon has a 2-bp deletion introduced during synthesis. Its efficiency has not been determined.
   1483..2071    -  rep_origin     ori: high-copy-number ColE1/pMB1/pBR322/pUC origin of replication
>Addgene plasmid #204096 | pBP-R_MCD22 | addgene full sequence | sequence record 437317 | Addgene NGS Result
GAAGATCCTTTGATCTTTTCTACGGGGTCTGACGCTCAGTGGAACGAAAACTCACGTTAAGGGATTTTGG
TCATGAGATTATCAAAAAGGATCTTCACCTAGATCCTTTTAAATTAAAAATGAAGTTTTAAATCAATCTA
AAGTATATATGAGTAAACTTGGTCTGACAGCTCGAGGCTTGGATTCTCACCAATAAAAAACGCCCGGCGG
CAACCGAGCGTTCTGAACAAATCCAGATGGAGTTCTGAGGTCATTACTGGATCTATCAACAGGAGTCCAA
GCGAGCTCGATATCAAATTACGCCCCGCCCTGCCACTCATCGCAGTACTGTTGTAATTCATTAAGCATTC
TGCCGACATGGAAGCCATCACAAACGGCATGATGAACCTGAATCGCCAGCGGCATCAGCACCTTGTCGCC
TTGCGTATAATATTTGCCCATGGTGAAAACGGGGGCGAAGAAGTTGTCCATATTGGCCACGTTTAAATCA
AAACTGGTGAAACTCACCCAGGGATTGGCTGACACGAAAAACATATTCTCAATAAACCCTTTAGGGAAAT
AGGCCAGGTTTTCACCGTAACACGCCACATCTTGCGAATATATGTGTAGAAACTGCCGGAAATCGTCGTG
GTATTCACTCCAGAGCGATGAAAACGTTTCAGTTTGCTCATGGAAAACGGTGTAACAAGGGTGAACACTA
TCCCATATCACCAGCTCACCGTCTTTCATTGCCATACGAAATTCCGGATGAGCATTCATCAGGCGGGCAA
GAATGTGAATAAAGGCCGGATAAAACTTGTGCTTATTTTTCTTTACGGTCTTTAAAAAGGCCGTAATATC
CAGCTGAACGGTCTGGTTATAGGTACATTGAGCAACTGACTGAAATGCCTCAAAATGTTCTTTACGATGC
CATTGGGATATATCAACGGTGGTATATCCAGTGATTTTTTTCTCCATTTTAGCTTCCTTAGCTCCTGAAA
ATCTCGATAACTCAAAAAATACGCCCGGTAGTGATCTTATTTCATTATGGTGAAAGTTGGAACCTCTTAC
GTGCCCGATCAACTCGAGTGCCACCTGACGTCTAAGAAACCATTATTATCATGACATTAACCTATAAAAA
TAGGCGTATCACGAGGCAGAATTTCAGATAAAAAAAATCCTTAGCTTTCGCTAAGGATGATTTCGGTCTC
AGTACTCTTAATCATGCCTAGGAAGTTTTCATAAGAGACCTCCGGCAAAAAAGGGCAAGGTGTCACCACC
CTGCCCTTTTTCTTTAAAACCGAAAAGATTACTTCGCGTTATGCAGGCTTCCTCGCTCACTGACTCGCTG
CGCTCGGTCGTTCGGCTGCGGCGAGCGGTATCAGCTCACTCAAAGGCGGTAATACGGTTATCCACAGAAT
CAGGGGATAACGCAGGAAAGAACATGTGAGCAAAAGGCCAGCAAAAGGCCAGGAACCGTAAAAAGGCCGC
GTTGCTGGCGTTTTTCCACAGGCTCCGCCCCCCTGACGAGCATCACAAAAATCGACGCTCAAGTCAGAGG
TGGCGAAACCCGACAGGACTATAAAGATACCAGGCGTTTCCCCCTGGAAGCTCCCTCGTGCGCTCTCCTG
TTCCGACCCTGCCGCTTACCGGATACCTGTCCGCCTTTCTCCCTTCGGGAAGCGTGGCGCTTTCTCATAG
CTCACGCTGTAGGTATCTCAGTTCGGTGTAGGTCGTTCGCTCCAAGCTGGGCTGTGTGCACGAACCCCCC
GTTCAGCCCGACCGCTGCGCCTTATCCGGTAACTATCGTCTTGAGTCCAACCCGGTAAGACACGACTTAT
CGCCACTGGCAGCAGCCACTGGTAACAGGATTAGCAGAGCGAGGTATGTAGGCGGTGCTACAGAGTTCTT
GAAGTGGTGGCCTAACTACGGCTACACTAGAAGAACAGTATTTGGTATCTGCGCTCTGCTGAAGCCAGTT
ACCTTCGGAAAAAGAGTTGGTAGCTCTTGATCCGGCAAACAAACCACCGCTACCAGCGGTGGTTTTTTTG
TTTGCAAGCAGCAGATTACGCGCAGAAAAAAAGGATCTCAA
